Addgene plasmid #159724: pAM1160c2
Purpose: Express MPGIL-G6-Dhfr in yeast two hybrid plasmid, pGBKCg
Depositing lab: Alexander Varshavsky. Depositing organization: California Institute of Technology. Publication: Gid10 as an alternative N-recognin of the Pro/N-degron pathway. Melnykov A, Chen SJ, Varshavsky A. Proc Natl Acad Sci U S A. 2019 Aug 6;116(32):15914-15923. doi: 10.1073/pnas.1908304116. Epub 2019 Jul 23. PubMed 31337681.
Backbone
  Vector backbone: pGBKCg
  Vector type: Yeast Expression
  Selectable markers: TRP1
Growth in bacteria
  Bacterial resistance: Kanamycin, 50 μg/mL
  Growth temperature: 37°C
  Growth strain: DH5alpha
  Copy number: High Copy
Gene/Insert
  Gene/Insert name: mDHFR
  Species: M. musculus (mouse)
  Mutation: remove start and stop codon of Dhfr
  Entrez Gene: Dhfr (a.k.a. 8430436I03Rik)
  Promoter: ADH1
  Tag / fusion protein: MPGIL-GGGGGG (N terminal on insert); Gal4DBD (C terminal on backbone)
  Cloning method: Restriction Enzyme; 5′ cloning site SpeI (not destroyed); 3′ cloning site XhoI (not destroyed)
  Sequencing primers: 5′ n/a; 3′ n/a
Resource information
  A portion of this plasmid was derived from a plasmid made by: Lab collection
Terms and licenses: Academic/Nonprofit Terms; Industry Terms: Not Available to Industry
Depositor comments: For 3' clonging site, a XhoI site that is present naturally in the sequence of a segment encoding the Gal4 DBD.
How to cite: pAM1160c2 was a gift from Alexander Varshavsky (Addgene plasmid # 159724 ; http://n2t.net/addgene:159724 ; RRID:Addgene_159724)
