[The description below was written by a language model from this plasmid's Addgene catalogue record and pLannotate feature annotations shown in this document.]
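Description:
pAM1160c2 is a yeast two-hybrid bait plasmid built on the pGBKCg backbone, a roughly 7.9 kb shuttle vector in which the Gal4 DNA-binding domain sits at the C terminus of the fusion rather than the usual N terminus. It replicates in E. coli from a high-copy ColE1/pUC-type origin and is selected with kanamycin through a Tn5 aminoglycoside phosphotransferase gene driven by the AmpR promoter. In Saccharomyces cerevisiae it is maintained episomally by the 2μ origin and selected by tryptophan prototrophy through the TRP1 marker and its own promoter. An f1 origin and several small fragments (lacI, lacZα, rop, bom, ble, poly(A) signals) are also annotated and appear to be carry-over from parental vectors.

The expression cassette uses the yeast ADH1 promoter and ADH1 terminator. The insert is mouse dihydrofolate reductase with its start and stop codons removed, preceded by the short N-terminal sequence MPGIL and a six-glycine linker. It continues through an attB2 Gateway remnant into the Gal4 DNA-binding domain. A T7 promoter and T7 terminator lie downstream of the fusion. The insert was cloned between SpeI and an XhoI site that occurs naturally within the segment encoding the Gal4 domain.

Placing the DNA-binding domain at the C terminus leaves the N terminus of the fusion free. This suits the context of the associated work on Gid10 and the Pro/N-degron pathway, in which N-terminal residues are recognised by N-recognins. The plasmid presumably serves to test two-hybrid interactions between this N-terminal sequence, displayed on a DHFR reporter, and candidate recognition proteins, although the record states only that it expresses the fusion.
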