Features (pLannotate 1.2.2; 25 found; start..end, strand, type, name):
     40..597     +  CDS            DHFR: mouse dihydrofolate reductase; Mus musculus Dhfr
    599..623     -  protein_bind   attB2: mutant version of attB; recombination site for the Gateway® BP reaction BP Clonase™
    637..1077    +  CDS            GAL4 DNA binding domain: DNA binding domain of the GAL4 transcriptional activator; Saccharomyces cerevisiae GAL4 (truncated)
   1088..1106    +  promoter       T7 promoter: promoter for bacteriophage T7 RNA polymerase
   1195..1242    +  terminator     T7 terminator: transcription terminator for bacteriophage T7 RNA polymerase
   1269..1456    +  terminator     ADH1 terminator: S. cerevisiae ADH1; transcription terminator for the S. cerevisiae alcohol dehydrogenase 1 (ADH1) gene
   1504..1520    -  protein_bind   lac operator: The lac repressor binds to the lac operator to inhibit transcription in E. coli. This inhibition can be relieved by adding lactose or isopropyl-β-D-thiogalactopyranoside (IPTG). lac repressor encoded by lacI
   1528..1558    -  promoter       lac promoter: promoter for the E. coli lac operon
   1573..1594    -  protein_bind   CAP binding site: CAP binding activates transcription in the presence of cAMP. E. coli catabolite activator protein
   1607..1699    -  CDS            lacI (fragment): lac repressor; lacI; The lac repressor binds to the lac operator to inhibit transcription in E. coli. This inhibition can be relieved by adding lactose or isopropyl-β-D-thiogalactopyranoside (IPTG).
   1882..2470    -  rep_origin     ori: high-copy-number ColE1/pMB1/pBR322/pUC origin of replication
   2692..2708    +  polyA_signal   bGH poly(A) signal (fragment): bovine growth hormone polyadenylation signal
   2799..2846    -  polyA_signal   HSV TK poly(A) signal: herpes simplex virus thymidine kinase polyadenylation signal (Cole and Stacy, 1985)
   2905..3057    -  CDS            ble (fragment): BLE_KLEPN - Experimental evidence at protein level: Swiss-Prot protein existence level 1. Binding protein with a strong affinity to the bleomycin family of antibiotics. Binds to CL990; an antimitotic-antibiotic compound. From Klebsiella pneumoniae.
   3078..3872    -  CDS            NeoR/KanR: aminoglycoside phosphotransferase from Tn5; aph(3')-II (or nptII); confers resistance to neomycin, kanamycin, and G418 (Geneticin®)
   3873..3977    -  promoter       AmpR promoter: bla
   4004..5346    -  rep_origin     2μ ori: yeast 2μ plasmid origin of replication
   5414..5449    +  CDS            rop (fragment): Rop protein, which maintains plasmids at low copy number; rop
   5551..5600    +  misc_feature   bom (fragment): basis of mobility region from pBR322
   5739..5886    +  promoter       TRP1 promoter: S. cerevisiae TRP1
   5887..6561    +  CDS            TRP1: phosphoribosylanthranilate isomerase, required for tryptophan biosynthesis; S. cerevisiae TRP1; yeast auxotrophic marker
   6612..6663    +  misc_feature   bom (fragment): basis of mobility region from pBR322
   6691..7119    -  rep_origin     f1 ori (sequence partly withheld): f1 bacteriophage origin of replication; arrow indicates direction of (+) strand synthesis
   7123..7189    -  CDS            lacZα (fragment): LacZα fragment of β-galactosidase; lacZ fragment
   7190..7894    +  promoter       ADH1 promoter: S. cerevisiae ADH1; promoter for alcohol dehydrogenase 1
>Addgene plasmid #159724 | pAM1160c2 | addgene full sequence | sequence record 313482 | Addgene NGS Result
ACTAGTATGCCCGGCATTTTAGGTGGAGGAGGGGGTGGAGTTCGACCATTGAACTGCATCGTCGCCGTGT
CCCAAAATATGGGGATTGGCAAGAACGGAGACCTACCCTGGCCTCCGCTCAGGAACGAGTTCAAGTACTT
CCAAAGAATGACCACAACCTCTTCAGTGGAAGGTAAACAGAATCTGGTGATTATGGGTAGGAAAACCTGG
TTCTCCATTCCTGAGAAGAATCGACCTTTAAAGGACAGAATTAATATAGTTCTCAGTAGAGAACTCAAAG
AACCACCACGAGGAGCTCATTTTCTTGCCAAAAGTTTGGATGATGCCTTAAGACTTATTGAACAACCGGA
ATTGGCAAGTAAAGTAGACATGGTTTGGATAGTCGGAGGCAGTTCTGTTTACCAGGAAGCCATGAATCAA
CCAGGCCACCTCAGACTCTTTGTGACAAGGATCATGCAGGAATTTGAAAGTGACACGTTTTTCCCAGAAA
TTGATTTGGGGAAATATAAACTTCTCCCAGAATACCCAGGCGTCCTCTCTGAGGTCCAGGAGGAAAAAGG
CATCAACTATAAGTTTGAAGTCTACGAGAAGAAAGACGACCCAGCTTTCTTGTACAAAGTGGTTGATGGT
ACCAAGATGAAGCTACTGTCTTCTATCGAACAAGCATGCGATATTTGCCGACTTAAAAAGCTCAAGTGCT
CCAAAGAAAAACCGAAGTGCGCCAAGTGTCTGAAGAACAACTGGGAGTGTCGCTACTCTCCCAAAACCAA
AAGGTCTCCGCTGACTAGGGCACATCTGACAGAAGTGGAATCAAGGCTAGAAAGACTGGAACAGCTATTT
CTACTGATTTTTCCTCGAGAAGACCTTGACATGATTTTGAAAATGGATTCTTTACAGGATATAAAAGCAT
TGTTAACAGGATTATTTGTACAAGATAATGTGAATAAAGATGCCGTCACAGATAGATTGGCTTCAGTGGA
GACTGATATGCCTCTAACATTGAGACAGCATAGAATAAGTGCGACATCATCATCGGAAGAGAGTAGTAAC
AAAGGTCAAAGACAGTTGACTGTATCGCCGGAATTTGTAATACGACTCACTATAGGGCGAGCCGCCATCA
TGGAGGAGCAGAAGCTGATCTCAGAGGAGGACCTGCATATGGCCATGGAGGCCGAATTTGCAGCGGCCGC
ATAACTAGCATAACCCCTTGGGGCCTCTAAACGGGTCTTGAGGGGTTTTTTGCGCGCTTGCAGCCAAGCT
AATTCCGGGCGAATTTCTTATGATTTATGATTTTTATTATTAAATAAGTTATAAAAAAAATAAGTGTATA
CAAATTTTAAAGTGACTCTTAGGTTTTAAAACGAAAATTCTTATTCTTGAGTAACTCTTTCCTGTAGGTC
AGGTTGCTTTCTCAGGTATAGCATGAGGTCGCTCTTATTGACCACACCTCTACCGGCATGCAAGCTTGGC
GTAATCATGGTCATAGCTGTTTCCTGTGTGAAATTGTTATCCGCTCACAATTCCACACAACATACGAGCC
GGAAGCATAAAGTGTAAAGCCTGGGGTGCCTAATGAGTGAGCTAACTCACATTAATTGCGTTGCGCTCAC
TGCCCGCTTTCCAGTCGGGAAACCTGTCGTGCCAGCTGCATTAATGAATCGGCCAACGCGCGGGGAGAGG
CGGTTTGCGTATTGGGCGCTCTTCCGCTTCCTCGCTCACTGACTCGCTGCGCTCGGTCGTTCGGCTGCGG
CGAGCGGTATCAGCTCACTCAAAGGCGGTAATACGGTTATCCACAGAATCAGGGGATAACGCAGGAAAGA
ACATGTGAGCAAAAGGCCAGCAAAAGGCCAGGAACCGTAAAAAGGCCGCGTTGCTGGCGTTTTTCCATAG
GCTCCGCCCCCCTGACGAGCATCACAAAAATCGACGCTCAAGTCAGAGGTGGCGAAACCCGACAGGACTA
TAAAGATACCAGGCGTTTCCCCCTGGAAGCTCCCTCGTGCGCTCTCCTGTTCCGACCCTGCCGCTTACCG
GATACCTGTCCGCCTTTCTCCCTTCGGGAAGCGTGGCGCTTTCTCATAGCTCACGCTGTAGGTATCTCAG
TTCGGTGTAGGTCGTTCGCTCCAAGCTGGGCTGTGTGCACGAACCCCCCGTTCAGCCCGACCGCTGCGCC
TTATCCGGTAACTATCGTCTTGAGTCCAACCCGGTAAGACACGACTTATCGCCACTGGCAGCAGCCACTG
GTAACAGGATTAGCAGAGCGAGGTATGTAGGCGGTGCTACAGAGTTCTTGAAGTGGTGGCCTAACTACGG
CTACACTAGAAGAACAGTATTTGGTATCTGCGCTCTGCTGAAGCCAGTTACCTTCGGAAAAAGAGTTGGT
AGCTCTTGATCCGGCAAACAAACCACCGCTGGTAGCGGTGGTTTTTTTGTTTGCAAGCAGCAGATTACGC
GCAGAAAAAAAGGATCTCAAGAAGATCCTTTGATCTTTTCTACGGGGTCTGACGCTCAGTGGAACGAAAA
CTCACGTTAAGGGATTTTGGTCATGAGATTATCAAAAAGGATCTTCACCTAGATCCTTTTAAATTAAAAA
TGAAGTTTTAAATCAATCTAAAGTATATATGAGTAACCTGAGGCTATGGCAGGGCCTGCCGCCCCGACGT
TGGCTGCGAGCCCTGGGCCTTCACCCGAACTTGGGGGGTGGGGTGGGGAAAAGGAAGAAACGCGGGCGTA
TTGGCCCCAATGGGGTCTCGGTGGGGTATCGACAGAGTGCCAGCCCTGGGACCGAACCCCGCGTTTATGA
ACAAACGACCCAACACCGTGCGTTTTATTCTGTCTTTTTATTGCCGTCATAGCGCGGGTTCCTTCCGGTA
TTGTCTCCTTCCGTGTTTCAGTTAGCCTCCCCCTAGGGTGGGCGAAGAACTCCAGCATGAGATCCCCGCG
CTGGAGGATCATCCAGCCGGCGTCCCGGAAAACGATTCCGAAGCCCAACCTTTCATAGAAGGCGGCGGTG
GAATCGAAATCTCGTGATGGCAGGTTGGGCGTCGCTTGGTCGGTCATTTCGAACCCCAGAGTCCCGCTCA
GAAGAACTCGTCAAGAAGGCGATAGAAGGCGATGCGCTGCGAATCGGGAGCGGCGATACCGTAAAGCACG
AGGAAGCGGTCAGCCCATTCGCCGCCAAGCTCTTCAGCAATATCACGGGTAGCCAACGCTATGTCCTGAT
AGCGGTCCGCCACACCCAGCCGGCCACAGTCGATGAATCCAGAAAAGCGGCCATTTTCCACCATGATATT
CGGCAAGCAGGCATCGCCATGAGTCACGACGAGATCCTCGCCGTCGGGCATGCTCGCCTTGAGCCTGGCG
AACAGTTCGGCTGGCGCGAGCCCCTGATGCTCTTCGTCCAGATCATCCTGATCGACAAGACCGGCTTCCA
TCCGAGTACGTGCTCGCTCGATGCGATGTTTCGCTTGGTGGTCGAATGGGCAGGTAGCCGGATCAAGCGT
ATGCAGCCGCCGCATTGCATCAGCCATGATGGATACTTTCTCGGCAGGAGCAAGGTGAGATGACAGGAGA
TCCTGCCCCGGCACTTCGCCCAATAGCAGCCAGTCCCTTCCCGCTTCAGTGACAACGTCGAGCACAGCTG
CGCAAGGAACGCCCGTCGTGGCCAGCCACGATAGCCGCGCTGCCTCGTCTTGCAGTTCATTCAGGGCACC
GGACAGGTCGGTCTTGACAAAAAGAACCGGGCGCCCCTGCGCTGACAGCCGGAACACGGCGGCATCAGAG
CAGCCGATTGTCTGTTGTGCCCAGTCATAGCCGAATAGCCTCTCCACCCAAGCGGCCGGAGAACCTGCGT
GCAATCCATCTTGTTCAATCATACTCTTCCTTTTTCAATATTATTGAAGCATTTATCAGGGTTATTGTCT
CATGAGCGGATACATATTTGAATGTATTTAGAAAAATAAACAAATAGGGGTTCCGCGCACATTTCCCCGA
AAAGTGCCACCTGAACGAAGCATCTGTGCTTCATTTTGTAGAACAAAAATGCAACGCGAGAGCGCTAATT
TTTCAAACAAAGAATCTGAGCTGCATTTTTACAGAACAGAAATGCAACGCGAAAGCGCTATTTTACCAAC
GAAGAATCTGTGCTTCATTTTTGTAAAACAAAAATGCAACGCGAGAGCGCTAATTTTTCAAACAAAGAAT
CTGAGCTGCATTTTTACAGAACAGAAATGCAACGCGAGAGCGCTATTTTACCAACAAAGAATCTATACTT
CTTTTTTGTTCTACAAAAATGCATCCCGAGAGCGCTATTTTTCTAACAAAGCATCTTAGATTACTTTTTT
TCTCCTTTGTGCGCTCTATAATGCAGTCTCTTGATAACTTTTTGCACTGTAGGTCCGTTAAGGTTAGAAG
AAGGCTACTTTGGTGTCTATTTTCTCTTCCATAAAAAAAGCCTGACTCCACTTCCCGCGTTTACTGATTA
CTAGCGAAGCTGCGGGTGCATTTTTTCAAGATAAAGGCATCCCCGATTATATTCTATACCGATGTGGATT
GCGCATACTTTGTGAACAGAAAGTGATAGCGTTGATGATTCTTCATTGGTCAGAAAATTATGAACGGTTT
CTTCTATTTTGTCTCTATATACTACGTATAGGAAATGTTTACATTTTCGTATTGTTTTCGATTCACTCTA
TGAATAGTTCTTACTACAATTTTTTTGTCTAAAGAGTAATACTAGAGATAAACATAAAAAATGTAGAGGT
CGAGTTTAGATGCAAGTTCAAGGAGCGAAAGGTGGATGGGTAGGTTATATAGGGATATAGCACAGAGATA
TATAGCAAAGAGATACTTTTGAGCAATGTTTGTGGAAGCGGTATTCGCAATATTTTAGTAGCTCGTTACA
GTCCGGTGCGTTTTTGGTTTTTTGAAAGTGCGTCTTCAGAGCGCTTTTGGTTTTCAAAAGCGCTCTGAAG
TTCCTATACTTTCTAGAGAATAGGAACTTCGGAATAGGAACTTCAAAGCGTTTCCGAAAACGAGCGCTTC
CGAAAATGCAACGCGAGCTGCGCACATACAGCTCACTGTTCACGTCGCACCTATATCTGCGTGTTGCCTG
TATATATATATACATGAGAAGAACGGCATAGTGCGTGTTTATGCTTAAATGCGTACTTATATGCGTCTAT
TTATGTAGGATGAAAGGTAGTCTAGTACCTCCTGTGATATTATCCCATTCCATGCGGGGTATCGTATGCT
TCCTTCAGCACTACCCTTTAGCTGTTCTATATGCTGCCACTCCTCAATTGGATTAGTCTCATCCTTCAAT
GCTATCATTTCCTTTGATATTGGATCATACTAAGAAACCATTATTATCATGACATTAACCTATAAAAATA
GGCGTATCACGAGGCCCTTTCGTCTCGCGCGTTTCGGTGATGACGGTGAAAACCTCTGACACATGCAGCT
CCCGGAGACGGTCACAGCTTGTCTGTAAGCGGATGCCGGGAGCAGACAAGCCCGTCAGGGCGCGTCAGCG
GGTGTTGGCGGGTGTCGGGGCTGGCTTAACTATGCGGCATCAGAGCAGATTGTACTGAGAGTGCACCATA
GATCAACGACATTACTATATATATAATATAGGAAGCATTTAATAGAACAGCATCGTAATATATGTGTACT
TTGCAGTTATGACGCCAGATGGCAGTAGTGGAAGATATTCTTTATTGAAAAATAGCTTGTCACCTTACGT
ACAATCTTGATCCGGAGCTTTTCTTTTTTTGCCGATTAAGAATTAATTCGGTCGAAAAAAGAAAAGGAGA
GGGCCAAGAGGGAGGGCATTGGTGACTATTGAGCACGTGAGTATACGTGATTAAGCACACAAAGGCAGCT
TGGAGTATGTCTGTTATTAATTTCACAGGTAGTTCTGGTCCATTGGTGAAAGTTTGCGGCTTGCAGAGCA
CAGAGGCCGCAGAATGTGCTCTAGATTCCGATGCTGACTTGCTGGGTATTATATGTGTGCCCAATAGAAA
GAGAACAATTGACCCGGTTATTGCAAGGAAAATTTCAAGTCTTGTAAAAGCATATAAAAATAGTTCAGGC
ACTCCGAAATACTTGGTTGGCGTGTTTCGTAATCAACCTAAGGAGGATGTTTTGGCTCTGGTCAATGATT
ACGGCATTGATATCGTCCAACTGCATGGAGATGAGTCGTGGCAAGAATACCAAGAGTTCCTCGGTTTGCC
AGTTATTAAAAGACTCGTATTTCCAAAAGACTGCAACATACTACTCAGTGCAGCTTCACAGAAACCTCAT
TCGTTTATTCCCTTGTTTGATTCAGAAGCAGGTGGGACAGGTGAACTTTTGGATTGGAACTCGATTTCTG
ACTGGGTTGGAAGGCAAGAGAGCCCCGAAAGCTTACATTTTATGTTAGCTGGTGGACTGACGCCAGAAAA
TGTTGGTGATGCGCTTAGATTAAATGGCGTTATTGGTGTTGATGTAAGCGGAGGTGTGGAGACAAATGGT
GTAAAAGACTCTAACAAAATAGCAAATTTCGTCAAAAATGCTAAGAAATAGGTTATTACTGAGTAGTATT
TATTTAAGTATTGTTTGTGCACTTGCCGATCTATGCGGTGTGAAATACCGCACAGATGCGTAAGGAGAAA
ATACCGCATCAGGAAATTGTAAGCGTTAATATTTTGTTAAAATTCGCGTTAAATTTTTGTTAAATCAGCT
CATTTTTTAACCAATAGGCCGAAATCGGCAAAATCCCTTATAAATCAAAAGAATAGACCGAGATAGGGT
[37 nt withheld, positions 6790-6826]
AAAGAACGTGGACTCCAACGTCAAAGG
[49 nt withheld, positions 6854-6902]
T
[91 nt withheld, positions 6904-6994]
G
[124 nt withheld, positions 6996-7119]
CCATTCGCCATTCAGGCTGCGCAACTGTTGGGAAGGGCGATCGGTGCGGGCCTCTTCGCTATTACGCCAG
ATCCTTTTGTTGTTTCCGGGTGTACAATATGGACTTCCTCTTTTCTGGCAACCAAACCCATACATCGGGA
TTCCTATAATACCTTCGTTGGTCTCCCTAACATGTAGGTGGCGGAGGGGAGATATACAATAGAACAGATA
CCAGACAAGACATAATGGGCTAAACAAGACTACACCAATTACACTGCCTCATTGATGGTGGTACATAACG
AACTAATACTGTAGCCCTAGACTTGATAGCCATCATCATATCGAAGTTTCACTACCCTTTTTCCATTTGC
CATCTATTGAAGTAATAATAGGCGCATGCAACTTCTTTTCTTTTTTTTTCTTTTCTCTCTCCCCCGTTGT
TGTCTCACCATATCCGCAATGACAAAAAAATGATGGAAGACACTAAAGGAAAAAATTAACGACAAAGACA
GCACCAACAGATGTCGTTGTTCCAGAGCTGATGAGGGGTATCTCGAAGCACACGAAACTTTTTCCTTCCT
TCATTCACGCACACTACTCTCTAATGAGCAACGGTATACGGCCTTCCTTCCAGTTACTTGAATTTGAAAT
AAAAAAAAGTTTGCTGTCTTGCTATCAAGTATAAATAGACCTGCAATTATTAATCTTTTGTTTCCTCGTC
ATTGTTCTCGTTCCCTTTCTTCCTTGTTTCTTTTTCTGCACAATATTTCAAGCTATACCAAGCATACAAT
CAACT
